Addgene plasmid #153804: pGBW-m4252929
Purpose: Mammalian expression plasmid for SARS-CoV-2 nsp7
Depositing lab: Ginkgo Bioworks & Benjie Chen. Depositing organization: Ginkgo Bioworks.
Backbone
  Vector backbone: pTwist_CMV_Hygro_6 with AarI site removed
  Backbone size w/o insert (bp): 6525
  Vector type: Mammalian Expression
  Selectable markers: Hygromycin
Growth in bacteria
  Bacterial resistance: Ampicillin, 100 μg/mL
  Growth temperature: 37°C
  Growth strain: DH5alpha
  Copy number: High Copy
Gene/Insert
  Gene/Insert name: SARS-CoV-2 nsp7
  Species: Severe acute respiratory syndrome coronavirus 2
  Insert size (bp): 248
  Mutation: wt
  Entrez Gene: ORF1ab (a.k.a. GU280_gp01)
  Promoter: CMV
  Tag / fusion protein: Cleavable TEV;CBP (C terminal on backbone)
  Cloning method: Unknown
Resource information
  A portion of this plasmid was derived from a plasmid made by: GinkgoBioworks
Depositor comments: NCBI reference sequence: 43740578
How to cite: pGBW-m4252929 was a gift from Ginkgo Bioworks & Benjie Chen (Addgene plasmid # 153804 ; http://n2t.net/addgene:153804 ; RRID:Addgene_153804)
