[The description below was written by a language model from this plasmid's Addgene catalogue record and pLannotate feature annotations shown in this document.]
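Description:
pGBW-m4252929 is a mammalian expression plasmid carrying the wild-type coding sequence for SARS-CoV-2 nsp7, a small non-structural protein processed from the ORF1ab polyprotein. It is built on a pTwist_CMV_Hygro_6 backbone from which an AarI site was removed. In bacteria it replicates from a high-copy ColE1/pUC-type origin and is selected through the β-lactamase (AmpR) gene. For selection in mammalian cells it carries a separate cassette in which the human ubiquitin C promoter drives hygromycin B phosphotransferase, ending in a synthetic polyadenylation signal.

According to the catalogue entry, the 248 bp nsp7 insert is expressed from the CMV promoter and fused at its C terminus to a backbone-encoded calmodulin-binding peptide (CBP) tag preceded by a TEV protease cleavage site. This arrangement would allow calcium-dependent capture on calmodulin resin, followed by removal of the tag. The automated feature table covers the full sequenced plasmid but does not annotate the nsp7 open reading frame or the TEV site. It detects only a short CBP fragment on the reverse strand, downstream of the CMV enhancer and a truncated CMV promoter element in the same orientation, which is consistent with the expression cassette lying in that region. An SV40 poly(A) signal sits nearby but is annotated on the opposite strand, so the record does not establish which element terminates the nsp7 transcript. The backbone also contains β-globin insulator elements and bacterial rrnG and T7 terminators that flank and isolate the functional units. The record supports use for transient or hygromycin-selected stable expression of tagged nsp7 in mammalian cells, for example for purification or interaction studies, though no specific application is stated.
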