Features (pLannotate 1.2.2; 19 found; start..end, strand, type, name):
     26..74      +  polyA_signal   poly(A) signal: synthetic polyadenylation signal
     92..138     +  terminator     T7 terminator: transcription terminator for bacteriophage T7 RNA polymerase
    143..214     -  misc_feature   5' β-globin insulator: insulator upstream of the human β-globin locus (Farrell et al., 2002)
    366..502     -  terminator     rrnG terminator: transcription terminator from the E. coli ribosomal RNA rrnG operon (Albrechtsen et al., 1991)
    515..1375    -  CDS            AmpR: β-lactamase; bla; confers resistance to ampicillin, carbenicillin, and related antibiotics
   1641..1689    -  polyA_signal   poly(A) signal: synthetic polyadenylation signal
   1717..2738    -  CDS            HygR (fragment): hygromycin B phosphotransferase confers resistance to hygromycin
   2748..3957    -  promoter       UbC promoter: human ubiquitin C promoter
   4221..4285    +  CDS            bla(M) (fragment): β-lactamase lacking the signal sequence; bla(M); allows cytosolic expression of β-lactamase
   4457..5045    +  rep_origin     ori: high-copy-number ColE1/pMB1/pBR322/pUC origin of replication
   5271..5342    -  misc_feature   3' β-globin insulator: insulator downstream of the human β-globin locus (Farrell et al., 2002)
   5387..5523    -  terminator     rrnG terminator: transcription terminator from the E. coli ribosomal RNA rrnG operon (Albrechtsen et al., 1991)
   5553..5599    -  terminator     T7 terminator: transcription terminator for bacteriophage T7 RNA polymerase
   5622..5691    +  CDS            large T antigen (fragment): large T antigen from SV40 (simian virus 40)
   5714..5835    +  polyA_signal   SV40 poly(A) signal: SV40 polyadenylation signal
   5959..5975    -  CDS            CBP (fragment): calmodulin-binding peptide derived from skeletal muscle myosin light chain kinase; binds calmodulin with nanomolar affinity in the presence of calcium
   6329..6380    -  promoter       CMVd2 promoter: truncated human cytomegalovirus (CMV) immediate early promoter that yields moderately reduced expression relative to the full-length promoter
   6443..6460    +  promoter       CMV promoter (fragment): human cytomegalovirus (CMV) immediate early promoter
   6533..6836    -  enhancer       CMV enhancer: human cytomegalovirus immediate early enhancer
>Addgene plasmid #153804 | pGBW-m4252929 | addgene full sequence | sequence record 307319 | Ginkgo NGS Result
GGCTACACTCGATCAGCAGTTAGATAATAAAATCGCTATCCATCGAAGATGGATGTGTGTTGGTTTTTTG
TGTGTGTAACGCAACGATTGATAGCATAACCCCTTGGGGCCTCTAAACGGGTCTTGAGGGGTTTTTTGAA
TTGAGAGGTAGCTGAAGCTGCTGTTATGACCACTAGAGGGAAGAAGATACCTGTGGAGCTAATGGTCCAA
GATGTCGGGAGCCGCGATCGCTGCCAAAAAGGTAAGCTGACGATAGCTGACGAGATTCGATGCCCGACGA
GCAAATGAGCGCCACGGCTGTTCGCGTAAGCTCGAAACGACGGAGATTCGATAGAGCCAGAGTCGAGTTT
AAACGATTCGGGATCTTAAGGATAAATTTCTGGTAAGGAGGACACGTATGGAAGTGGGCAAGTTGGGGAA
GCCGTATCCGTTGCTGAATCTGGCATATGTGGGAGTATAAGACGCGCAGCGTCGCATCAGGCATTTTTTT
CTGCGCCAATGCACCTAGAATCGGTTACCAATGCTTAATCAGTGAGGCACCTATCTCAGCGATCTGTCTA
TTTCGTTCATCCATAGTTGCCTGACTCCCCGTCGTGTAGATAACTACGATACGGGAGGGCTTACCATCTG
GCCCCAGTGCTGCAATGATACCGCGAGACCCACGCTCACCGGCTCCAGATTTATCAGCAATAAACCAGCC
AGCCGGAAGGGCCGAGCGCAGAAGTGGTCCTGCAACTTTATCCGCCTCCATCCAGTCTATCAACTGTTGC
CGGGAAGCTAGAGTAAGTAGTTCGCCAGTTAATAGTTTACGCAAGGTTGTTGCCATTGCTACAGGCATCG
TGGTGTCACGCTCGTCGTTTGGTATGGCTTCATTCAGCTCCGGTTCCCAACGATCAAGGCGAGTTACATG
ATCCCCCATGTTGTGCAAAAAAGCGGTTAGCTCCTTCGGTCCTCCAATCGTTGTCAGAAGTAAGTTGGCC
GCAGTGTTATCACTCATGGTTATGGCAGCACTGCATAATTCTCTTACTGTCATGCCATCCGTAAGATGCT
TTTCTGTGACTGGTGAATACTCAACCAAGTCATTCTGAGAATAGTGTATGCGGCGACCGAGTTGCTCTTG
CCCGGCGTCAATACGGGATAATACCGCGCCACATAGCAGAACTTTAAAAGTGCTCATCATTGGAAAGCGT
TCTTCGGGGCGAAAACTCTCAAGGATCTTACCGCTGTTGAGATCCAGTTCGATGTAACCCACTCGCGCAC
CCAACTGATCTTCAGCATCTTTTACTTTCACCAGCGTTTCTGGGTGAGCAAAAACAGGAAGGCAAAATGC
CGCAAAAAAGGGAATAAGGGCGACACGGAAATGTTGAATACTCATGCGAAAGCCTCCTGCTGATCCTGTC
TCTTGATAGATGTTTGCAAAAGCTAGGACTCGATTATACGTTGACCGATCAGACTATCAATATCTAGGTT
TAAACAGATCGGTACGCTGCCGTGACCAGGCTTGAGTACAATATCTGACGATTGGACTTCCTGGGTCCCA
AGCTGGATTCCGACTGGCTGACTGCCAAGCAACGATATGGATCGTCGAGACTCGCACTGAGAGGATCGTT
CTCGGTACACCAGGCGCGCCTAGCGTTACACACACAAAAAACCAACACACATCCATCTTCGATGGATAGC
GATTTTATTATCTAAGACTAGGCTTACATACTAGCTTATTCCTTTGCCCTCGGACGAGTGCTGGGGCGTC
GGTTTCCACTATCGGCGAGTACTTCTACACAGCCATCGGTCCAGACGGCGGCGCTTCTGCGGGCGATTTG
TGTACGCCCGACAGTCCCGGCTCCGGATCGGACGATTGCGTCGCATCGACCCTGCGCCCAAGCTGCATCA
TCGAAATTGCCGTCAACCAAGCTCTGATAGAGTTGGTCAAGACCAATGCGGAGCATATACGCCCGGAGCC
GGGGCGATCCTGCAAGCTCCGGATGCCTCCGCTCGAAGTAGCGCGTCTGCTGCTCCATACAAGCCAACCA
CGGCCTCCAGAAGAAGATGTTGGCGACCTCGTATTGGGAATCCCCGAACATCGCCTCGCTCCAGTCAATG
ACCGCTGTTATGCGGCCATTGTCCGTCAGGACATTGTTGGAGCCGAAATCCGCGTGCACGAGGTGCCGGA
CTTCGGGGCAGTCCTCGGCCCAAAGCATCAGCTCATCGAGAGCCTGCGCGACGGACGCACTGACGGTGTC
GTCCATCACAGTTTGCCAGTGATACACATGGGGATCAGCAATCGCGCATATGAAATCACGCCATGTAGTG
TATTGACCGATTCCTTGCGGTCCGAATGGGCCGAACCCGCTCGTCTGGCTAAGATCGGCGGCAGCGATGG
CATCCATTGCCTCCGCGACCGGCTGCAGAACAGCGGGCAGTTCGGTTTCAGGCAGGTCTTGCAACGTGAC
ACCCTGTGCACGGCGGGAGATGCAATAGGTCAGGCTCTCGCTGAACTCCCCAATGTCAAGCACTTCCGGA
ATCGGGAGCGCGGCGGATGCAAAGTGCCGATAAACATAACGATCTTTGTAGAAACCATCGGCGCAGCTAT
TTACCCGCAGGACATATCCACGCCCTCCTACATCGAAGCTGAAAGCACGAGATTCTTCGCCCTCCGAGAG
CTGCATCAGGTCGGAGACGCTGTCGAACTTTTCGATCAGAAACTTCTCGACAGACGTCGCGGTGAGTTCA
GGCTTTTTACCCATGTTGTCTAACAAAAAAGCCAAAAACGGCCAGAATTTAGCGGACAATTTACAAGTCT
AACACTGAAAATTACATATTGACCCAAATGATTACATTTCAAAAGGTGCCTAAAAAACTTCACAAAACAC
ACTCGCCAACCCCGAGCGCATAGTTCAAAACCGGAGCTTCAGCTACTTAAGAAGATAGGTACATAAAACC
GACCAAAGAAACTGACGCCTCACTTATCCCTCCCCTCACCAGAGGTCCGGCGCCTGTCGATTCAGGAGAG
CCTACCCTAGGCCCGAACCCTGCGTCCTGCGACGGAGAAAAGCCTACCGCACACCTACCGGCTGGTGGCC
CCACCCTGCATTATAAGCCAACAGAACGGGTGACGTCACGACACGACGAGGGCGCGCGCTCCCAAAGGTA
CGGGTGCACTGCCCAACGGCACCGCCATAACTGCCGCCCCCGCAACAGACGACAAACCGAGTTCTCCAGT
CAGTGACAAACTTCACGTCAGGGTCCCCAGATGGTGCCCAGCCCATCTCACCCGAATAAGAGCTTTCCCG
CATTAGCGAAGGGCTCAAGACCTTGGGTTCTTGCCGCCCACCATGCCCCCCACCTTGTTTCAACGACCTC
ACAGCCCGCCTCACAAGCGTCTTCCATTCAAGACTCGGGAACAGCCGCCATTTTGCTGCGCTCCCCCCAA
CCCCCAGTTCAGGGCAACCTTGCTCGCGGACCCAGACTACAGCCCTTGGCGGTCTCTCCACACGCTTCCG
TCCCACCGAGCGGCCCGGCGGCCACGAAAGCCCCGGCCAGCCCAGCAGCCCGCTACTCACCAAGTGACGA
TCACAGCGATCCACAAACAAGAACCGCGACCCAAATCCCGGCTGCGACGGAACTAGCTGTGCCACACCCG
GCGCGTCCTTATATAATCATCGGCGTTCACCGCCCCACGGAGATCCCTCCGCAGAATCGCCGAGAAGGGA
CTACTTTTCCTCGCCTGTTCCGCTCTCTGGAAAGAAAACCAGTGCCCTAGAGTCACCCAAGTCCCGTCCT
AAAATGTCCTTCTGCTGATACTGGGGTTCTAAGGCCGAGTCTTATGAGCAGCGGGCCGCTGTCCTGAGCG
TCCGGGCGGAAGGATCAGGACGCTCCTGCGCCCTTCGTCTGACGTGGCAGCGCTCGCCGTGACGAGGGGG
GCGCCCGCGGGAGGCGCCAAAACCCGGCGCGGAGGCCAGGCGCGCCCCGATTTCGATATTCCTCGGATCT
CGGATAGATCGGGATTGAGGATGTAGGTTGAACTTCTCTCGGGTGATCCCGATCTCGGATATTCGGGATT
GGAGTAATACCTGGCGATAGGCGCTGCCAAGCAATAGCCAAGGCGCAAGGCCGGCCAAGAGACTTGCGAT
AGTTCGTTCGAGAGGTAGCCTGCAAGATGGATCGGACGAAAGGTTTGAAGATTTTCCGACGAGGGCCTTG
GAGAGTTCGGAAATTTAAATGCAACTATGGATGAACGAAATAGACAGATCGCTGAGATAGGTGCCTCACT
GATTAAGCATTGGTAACTGTCAGACCAAGTTTACTCATATATACTTTAGATTGATTTAAAACTTCATTTT
TAATTTAAAAGGATCTAGGTGAAGATCCTTTTTGATAATCTCATGACCAAAATCCCTTAACGTGAGTTTT
CGTTCCACTGAGCGTCAGACCCCGTAGAAAAGATCAAAGGATCTTCTTGAGATCCTTTTTTTCTGCGCGT
AATCTGCTGCTTGCAAACAAAAAAACCACCGCTACCAGCGGTGGTTTGTTTGCCGGATCAAGAGCTACCA
ACTCTTTTTCCGAAGGTAACTGGCTTCAGCAGAGCGCAGATACCAAATACTGTTCTTCTAGTGTAGCCGT
AGTTAGGCCACCACTTCAAGAACTCTGTAGCACCGCCTACATACCTCGCTCTGCTAATCCTGTTACCAGT
GGCTGCTGCCAGTGGCGATAAGTCGTGTCTTACCGGGTTGGACTCAAGACGATAGTTACCGGATAAGGCG
CAGCGGTCGGGCTGAACGGGGGGTTCGTGCACACAGCCCAGCTTGGAGCGAACGACCTACACCGAACTGA
GATACCTACAGCGTGAGCTATGAGAAAGCGCCACGCTTCCCGAAGGGAGAAAGGCGGACAGGTATCCGGT
AAGCGGCAGGGTCGGAACAGGAGAGCGCACGAGGGAGCTTCCAGGGGGAAACGCCTGGTATCTTTATAGT
CCTGTCGGGTTTCGCCACCTCTGACTTGAGCGTCGATTTTTGTGATGCTCGTCAGGGGGGCGGAGCCTAT
GGAAAAACGCCAGCAACGCGGCCTTTTTACGGTTCCTGGCCTTTTGCTGGCCTTTTGCTCACATGATTTA
AATGAAACTCGTAATCGGAGAACGGGTGCAATAGCAAGGACCAGATCGAACTTGACTGACGCAATTCTGA
GCGTAGTCGAAACCCAGACAAGTCGATCTCGCCAAGTAGCTGACTTGACTGGTTAATTAAGTTTCGATAG
CCCAAGGTAACCAATGAGATTAGGGAGGGAAGAAAGTTTGATGAACTACTTCTGACCCCTAGTGGTGTCC
AGAAAAGACCATTAAAGGAATGTCTTGATCGAAATCGAGAGATCGCCTGCAGGATAGCTGACGACCTTAA
GGATAAATTTCTGGTAAGGAGGACACGTATGGAAGTGGGCAAGTTGGGGAAGCCGTATCCGTTGCTGAAT
CTGGCATATGTGGGAGTATAAGACGCGCAGCGTCGCATCAGGCATTTTTTTCTGCGCCAATGCCGGTAGA
TAGCAATCCGGCCCGAGGGGCACAAAAAACCCCTCAAGACCCGTTTAGAGGCCCCAAGGGGTTATGCTAC
GATACCGATAGAGATGGGCCAATACCACATTTGTAGAGGTTTTACTTGCTTTAAAAAACCTCCCACACCT
CCCCCTGAACCTGAAACATAAAATGAATGCAATTGTTGTTGTTAACTTGTTTATTGCAGCTTATAATGGT
TACAAATAAAGCAATAGCATCACAAATTTCACAAATAAAGCATTTTTTTCACTGCATTCTAGTTGTGGTT
TGTCCAAACTCATCAATGTATCTTATCATGTCTGTGAGCTGAAGGTACGCTGTATCTCAGTCAGTCAAGC
TAGCAGAGGCCTGCGGATCCTTAGAGGGCACCAGACGAGGATATCTTTTTGAATCTGTTGGCTGCACTCA
CCGCGATAAAATTCTTTTTCCATCGCCTCTTCGACTGAAAGTAAAGGTTTTCTTGCAGGGTGGCTCGGTT
GTCTAACATCTCTTCGCAAAGTTTGTTGATGTCTACTGCTCCTTGCATGCTCAGTAGAACAGATAGCAAG
CTGACCATCTTCTCGAAAGCTTCCGTAGTATCTTTCGCGAGCAATATATCATTGTGCAGCTGCACGCACT
GGGCCCAGAGCTTTGACGAACTCTCCACCCGCAGCTGTTGAAGCACTGATAACAGAACTACGGATGTACA
CTTGACGTCAGACATTTTGCTCATGGTGGCGGCCGCTGGCGGGTGTGTCGAGTGGATGGTAGGATCGACA
AAGATCTGATCTGACGGTTCACTAAACCAGCTCTGCTTATATAGACCTCCCACCGTACACGCCTACCGCC
CATTTGCGTCAATGGGGCGGAGTTGTTACGACATTTTGGAAAGTCCCGTTGATTTTGGTGCCAAAACAAA
CTCCCATTGACGTCAATGGGGTGGAGACTTGGAAATCCCCGTGAGTCAAACCGCTATCCACGCCCATTGA
TGTACTGCCAAAACCGCATCAGCATGGTAATAGCGATGACTAATACGTAGATGTACTGCCAAGTAGGAAA
GTCCCATAAGGTCATGTACTGGGCATAATGCCAGGCGGGCCATTTACCGTCATTGACGTCAATAGGGGGC
GTACTTGGCATATGATACACTTGATGTACTGCCAAGTGGGCAGTTTACCGTAAATACTCCACCCATTGAC
GTCAATGGAAAGTCCCTATTGGCGTTACTATGGGAACATACGTCATTATTGACGTCAATGGGCGGGGGTC
GTTGGGCGGTCAGCCAGGCGGGCCATTTACCGTAAGTTATGTAACGCGGAACTCCATATATGGGCTATGA
ACTAATGACCCCGTAATTGATTACTAGATCT
